Addgene plasmid #222228: pKDC.154
Purpose: (Empty Backbone) Acceptor plasmid for human retron-Eco1 variants.
Depositing lab: Seth Shipman. Depositing organization: J. David Gladstone Institutes. Publication: High throughput variant libraries and machine learning yield design rules for retron gene editors. Crawford KD, Khan AG, Lopez SC, Goodarzi H, Shipman SL. Nucleic Acids Res. 2025 Jan 11;53(2):gkae1199. doi: 10.1093/nar/gkae1199. PubMed 39658047.
Backbone
  Vector backbone: pSCL273
  Modifications to backbone: PaqCI Type IIS sites at 3' end of retron-Eco1 ncRNA
  Vector type: Mammalian Expression
Growth in bacteria
  Bacterial resistance: Ampicillin, 100 μg/mL
  Growth temperature: 37°C
  Growth strain: DH5alpha
  Copy number: High Copy
Gene/Insert
  Gene/Insert name: None
Terms and licenses: Academic/Nonprofit Terms; Industry Terms: Not Available to Industry
Depositor comments: Please visit https://doi.org/10.1101/2024.07.08.602561 for bioRxiv preprint.
How to cite: pKDC.154 was a gift from Seth Shipman (Addgene plasmid # 222228 ; http://n2t.net/addgene:222228 ; RRID:Addgene_222228)
