[The description below was written by a language model from this plasmid's Addgene catalogue record and pLannotate feature annotations shown in this document.]
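Description:
pKDC.154 is a 6,861 nt mammalian expression plasmid derived from pSCL273 and deposited as an empty acceptor backbone for cloning variants of the retron-Eco1 non-coding RNA for use in human cells. It is propagated in E. coli as a high-copy plasmid through a ColE1/pUC-type origin, with selection by ampicillin resistance (β-lactamase under its own promoter). Short lac promoter/operator, CAP-site and lacI fragments, together with an SV40 origin, a partial SV40 promoter and an SV40 poly(A) signal, appear to be backbone remnants rather than functional payload.

The plasmid carries two mammalian transcription units. The first is a Pol II cassette driven by a CAG-type arrangement (CMV enhancer, chicken β-actin promoter and chimeric β-actin/β-globin intron) that contains EGFP followed by the retron-Eco1 (Ec86) reverse transcriptase coding sequence and ends in a bGH polyadenylation signal. The annotation does not identify the short element linking the two reading frames, so how they are co-expressed is not stated. The second unit uses the human H1 Pol III promoter, which is suited to expressing small structured RNAs. According to the record, this region carries the retron-Eco1 ncRNA with PaqCI Type IIS sites placed at its 3' end, and the feature table detects a fragment of the S. pyogenes tracrRNA (guide RNA scaffold) downstream. The ncRNA itself is not annotated in the feature table.

The Type IIS sites allow seamless, directional insertion of individual or pooled ncRNA variants. The reverse transcriptase then copies part of the ncRNA into single-stranded msDNA, which can serve as an editing donor. The associated study used such variant libraries to derive design rules for retron gene editors. No Cas9 gene is annotated on this plasmid.
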