Features (pLannotate 1.2.2; 19 found; start..end, strand, type, name):
    368..645     +  promoter       chicken β-actin promoter: No description available
    646..1662    +  intron         chimeric intron: chimera between introns from chicken β-actin and rabbit β-globin
   1739..2455    +  CDS            EGFP: EGFP is a basic (constitutively fluorescent) green fluorescent protein published in 1996, derived from Aequorea victoria. It is reported to be a rapidly-maturing weak dimer with moderate acid sensitivity.
   2522..3481    +  CDS            RT86_ECOLX: Protein predicted: Swiss-Prot protein existence level 4. Participates in the synthesis of a msDNA (a branched RNA linked by a 2',5'-phosphodiester linkage to a single-stranded DNA) of unknown function. The retron transcript serves as primer and template to the reaction, and codes for the RT. From Escherichia coli.
   3533..3757    +  polyA_signal   bGH poly(A) signal: bovine growth hormone polyadenylation signal
   3792..4006    +  promoter       H1 promoter: human H1 RNA promoter
   4249..4316    +  misc_RNA       tracrRNA (fragment): trans-activating CRISPR RNA for the Streptococcus pyogenes CRISPR/Cas9 system
   4370..4386    -  protein_bind   lac operator: The lac repressor binds to the lac operator to inhibit transcription in E. coli. This inhibition can be relieved by adding lactose or isopropyl-β-D-thiogalactopyranoside (IPTG). lac repressor encoded by lacI
   4394..4424    -  promoter       lac promoter: promoter for the E. coli lac operon
   4439..4460    -  protein_bind   CAP binding site: CAP binding activates transcription in the presence of cAMP. E. coli catabolite activator protein
   4473..4512    -  CDS            lacI (fragment): lac repressor; lacI; The lac repressor binds to the lac operator to inhibit transcription in E. coli. This inhibition can be relieved by adding lactose or isopropyl-β-D-thiogalactopyranoside (IPTG).
   4519..4541    +  promoter       SV40 promoter (fragment): SV40 enhancer and early promoter
   4565..4700    +  rep_origin     SV40 ori: SV40 origin of replication
   4720..4854    +  polyA_signal   SV40 poly(A) signal: SV40 polyadenylation signal
   4856..4910    -  CDS            lacI (fragment): lac repressor; lacI; The lac repressor binds to the lac operator to inhibit transcription in E. coli. This inhibition can be relieved by adding lactose or isopropyl-β-D-thiogalactopyranoside (IPTG).
   5093..5681    -  rep_origin     ori: high-copy-number ColE1/pMB1/pBR322/pUC origin of replication
   5852..6712    -  CDS            AmpR: β-lactamase; bla; confers resistance to ampicillin, carbenicillin, and related antibiotics
   6713..6817    -  promoter       AmpR promoter: bla
   6848..366     +  enhancer       CMV enhancer (across the origin): human cytomegalovirus immediate early enhancer
>Addgene plasmid #222228 | pKDC.154 | addgene full sequence | sequence record 439429 | Addgene NGS Result
ACTAGTTATTAATAGTAATCAATTACGGGGTCATTAGTTCATAGCCCATATATGGAGTTCCGCGTTACAT
AACTTACGGTAAATGGCCCGCCTGGCTGACCGCCCAACGACCCCCGCCCATTGACGTCAATAATGACGTA
TGTTCCCATAGTAACGCCAATAGGGACTTTCCATTGACGTCAATGGGTGGAGTATTTACGGTAAACTGCC
CACTTGGCAGTACATCAAGTGTATCATATGCCAAGTACGCCCCCTATTGACGTCAATGACGGTAAATGGC
CCGCCTGGCATTATGCCCAGTACATGACCTTATGGGACTTTCCTACTTGGCAGTACATCTACGTATTAGT
CATCGCTATTACCATGGTCGAGGTGAGCCCCACGTTCTGCTTCACTCTCCCCATCTCCCCCCCCTCCCCA
CCCCCAATTTTGTATTTATTTATTTTTTAATTATTTTGTGCAGCGATGGGGGCGGGGGGGGGGGGGGGGS
GCGCGCCRGGSGGGGSGGGGSGGGGSGRGGGGSGGGGSGGGGSGRGGCGGAGAGGTGCGGCGGCAGCCAA
TCAGAGCGGCGCGCTCCGAAAGTTTCCTTTTATGGCGAGGCGGCGGCGGCGGCGGCCCTATAAAAAGCGA
AGCGCGCGGCGGGCGGGAGTCGCTGCGCGCTGCCTTCGCCCCGTGCCCCGCTCCGCCGCCGCCTCGCGCC
GCCCGCCCCGGCTCTGACTGACCGCGTTACTCCCACAGGTGAGCGGGCGGGACGGCCCTTCTCCTCCGGG
CTGTAATTAGCGCTTGGTTTAATGACGGCTTGTTTCTTTTCTGTGGCTGCGTGAAAGCCTTGAGGGGCTC
CGGGAGGGCCCTTTGTGCGGGGGGAGCGGCTCGGGGGGTGCGTGCGTGTGTGTGTGCGTGGGGAGCGCCG
CGTGCGGCTCCGCGCTGCCCGGCGGCTGTGAGCGCTGCGGGCGCGGCGCGGGGCTTTGTGCGCTCCGCAG
TGTGCGCGAGGGGAGCGCGGCCGGGGGCGGTGCCCCGCGGTGCGGGGGGGGCTGCGAGGGGAACAAAGGC
TGCGTGCGGGGTGTGTGCGTGGGGGGGTGAGCAGGGGGTGTGGGCGCGTCGGTCGGGCTGCAACCCCCCC
TGCACCCCCCTCCCCGAGTTGCTGAGCACGGCCCGGCTTCGGGTGCGGGGCTCCGTACGGGGCGTGGCGC
GGGGCTCGCCGTGCCGGGCGGGGGGTGGCGGCAGGKGGGGGTGCCGGGCGGGGCGGGGCCGCCTCGGGCC
GGGGRGGGCTCGGGGGRGGGGCGCGGCGGCCCCCGGAGCGCCGGCGGCTGTCGAGGCGCGGCGAGCCGCA
GCCATTGCCTTTTATGGTAATCGTGCGAGAGGGCGCAGGGACTTCCTTTGTCCCAAATCTGTGCGGAGCC
GAAATCTGGGAGGCGCCGCCGCACCCCCTCTAGCGGGCGCGGGGCGAAGCGGTGCGGCGCCGGCAGGAAG
GAAATGGGCGGGGAGGGCCTTCGTGCGTCGCCGCGCCGCCGTCCCCTTCTCCCTCTCCAGCCTCGGGGCT
GTCCGCGGGGGGACGGCTGCCTTCGGGGGGGACGGGGCAGGGCGGGGTTCGGCTTCTGGCGTGTGACCGG
CGGCTCTAGAGCCTCTGCTAACCATGTTCATGCCTTCTTCTTTTTCCTACAGCTCCTGGGCAACGTGCTG
GTTATTGTGCTGTCTCATCATTTTGGCAAAGAATTGAGCTCGATATCGGTACGCCACCATGGTGAGCAAG
GGCGAGGAGCTGTTCACCGGGGTGGTGCCCATCCTGGTCGAGCTGGACGGCGACGTAAACGGCCACAAGT
TCAGCGTGTCCGGCGAGGGCGAGGGCGATGCCACCTACGGCAAGCTGACCCTGAAGTTCATCTGCACCAC
CGGCAAGCTGCCCGTGCCCTGGCCCACCCTCGTGACCACCCTGACCTACGGCGTGCAGTGCTTCAGCCGC
TACCCCGACCACATGAAGCAGCACGACTTCTTCAAGTCCGCCATGCCCGAAGGCTACGTCCAGGAGCGCA
CCATCTTCTTCAAGGACGACGGCAACTACAAGACCCGCGCCGAGGTGAAGTTCGAGGGCGACACCCTGGT
GAACCGCATCGAGCTGAAGGGCATCGACTTCAAGGAGGACGGCAACATCCTGGGGCACAAGCTGGAGTAC
AACTACAACAGCCACAACGTCTATATCATGGCCGACAAGCAGAAGAACGGCATCAAGGTGAACTTCAAGA
TCCGCCACAACATCGAGGACGGCAGCGTGCAGCTCGCCGACCACTACCAGCAGAACACCCCCATCGGCGA
CGGCCCCGTGCTGCTGCCCGACAACCACTACCTGAGCACCCAGTCCGCCCTGAGCAAAGACCCCAACGAG
AAGCGCGATCACATGGTCCTGCTGGAGTTCGTGACCGCCGCCGGGATCACTCTCGGCATGGATGAGCTGT
ACAAGGGAAGCGGAGCTACTAACTTCAGCCTGCTGAAGCAGGCTGGAGACGTGGAGGAGAACCCTGGACC
TATGAAATCTGCAGAGTATCTGAATACGTTCCGCCTTAGGAATTTGGGCCTCCCCGTGATGAACAATCTC
CACGATATGAGCAAGGCGACTCGAATATCCGTGGAAACGCTGAGACTGCTCATCTATACAGCAGACTTTC
GGTACAGGATCTACACGGTCGAAAAGAAGGGGCCTGAGAAACGCATGCGAACAATTTATCAACCTAGCCG
AGAGCTCAAGGCGTTGCAGGGCTGGGTTCTTCGAAACATCCTTGACAAACTCTCATCATCACCCTTTAGT
ATTGGGTTTGAAAAGCACCAAAGCATCCTTAACAACGCGACGCCACACATAGGTGCCAATTTCATATTGA
ACATCGACTTGGAGGATTTTTTTCCGAGCCTCACAGCCAATAAAGTGTTCGGTGTTTTTCACAGTCTTGG
GTACAATCGCCTTATTAGTTCCGTTCTTACCAAGATTTGTTGTTACAAGAATCTCTTGCCCCAGGGAGCA
CCCAGCAGTCCGAAATTGGCGAATTTGATTTGTTCCAAGCTCGATTATCGAATACAAGGGTACGCGGGCA
GCCGGGGACTCATCTATACCCGCTACGCAGACGATCTTACGCTGTCTGCCCAATCAATGAAGAAGGTCGT
AAAGGCGCGGGATTTCTTGTTTTCTATCATCCCGTCCGAGGGCTTGGTAATTAATTCCAAAAAGACTTGT
ATCTCAGGACCACGATCTCAGCGAAAAGTGACAGGACTCGTCATTTCTCAAGAAAAAGTCGGTATAGGGA
GAGAGAAGTATAAGGAAATCCGCGCGAAGATCCACCACATATTCTGTGGCAAGAGCAGCGAGATAGAACA
CGTCCGAGGCTGGTTGTCCTTCATACTGAGCGTGGACTCAAAAAGCCACCGCCGGTTGATCACCTATATT
TCAAAACTGGAAAAGAAATATGGAAAGAACCCACTCAACAAAGCTAAAACACCACCAAAGAAGAAAAGAA
AGGTCTGATCCCGGTTAGTAATGAGTTTAAACCTGTGCCTTCTAGTTGCCAGCCATCTGTTGTTTGCCCC
TCCCCCGTGCCTTCCTTGACCCTGGAAGGTGCCACTCCCACTGTCCTTTCCTAATAAAATGAGGAAATTG
CATCGCATTGTCTGAGTAGGTGTCATTCTATTCTGGGGGGTGGGGTGGGGCAGGACAGCAAGGGGGAGGA
TTGGGAAGACAATAGCAGGCATGCTGGGGATGCGGTGGGCTCTATGGAGATCTGCGAAATCGGATCCAGC
TGAATCTAAGTGAACGCTGACGTCATCAACCCGCTCCAAGGAATCGCGGGCCCAGTGTCACTAGGCGGGA
ACACCCAGCGCGCGTGCGCCCTGGCAGGAAGATGGCTGTGAGGGACAGGGGAGTGGCGCCCTGCAATATT
TGCATGTCGCTATGTGTTCTGGGAAATCACCATAAACGTGAAATGTCTTTGGATTTGGGAATCTTATAAG
TTCTGTATGAGACCACGAAATGATAAGATTCCGTATGCGCACCCTTAGCGAGAGGTTTATCATTAAGGTC
AACCTCTGGATGTTGTTTCGGCATCCTGCATTGAATCTGAGTTACTGTCTGTTTTCCTTGATGCAGGTGT
AGCTTGATGCGGAAGGAGATCTGGAATGAACTGGTCTATGTGACAGAAACTGTGCAAGTACCTAATCTCG
TTAGTGTAGGTTCTAGCTACACCTGCATCAGTTTCAGAGCTATGCTGGAAACAGCATAGCAAGTTGAAAT
AAGGCTAGTCCGTTATCAACTTGAAAAAGTGGCACCGAGTCGGTGCTTTTTTTTTTTTAGCTTGGCGTAA
TCATGGTCATAGCTGTTTCCTGTGTGAAATTGTTATCCGCTCACAATTCCACACAACATACGAGCCGGAA
GCATAAAGTGTAAAGCCTGGGGTGCCTAATGAGTGAGCTAACTCACATTAATTGCGTTGCGCTCACTGCC
CGCTTTCCAGTCGGGAAACCTGTCGTGCCAGCGGATCCGCATCTCAATTAGTCAGCAACCATAGTCCCGC
CCCTAACTCCGCCCATCCCGCCCCTAACTCCGCCCAGTTCCGCCCATTCTCCGCCCCATGGCTGACTAAT
TTTTTTTATTTATGCAGAGGCCGAGGCCGCCTCGGCCTCTGAGCTATTCCAGAAGTAGTGAGGAGGCTTT
TTTGGAGGCCTAGGCTTTTGCAAAAAGCTAACTTGTTTATTGCAGCTTATAATGGTTACAAATAAAGCAA
TAGCATCACAAATTTCACAAATAAAGCATTTTTTTCACTGCATTCTAGTTGTGGTTTGTCCAAACTCATC
AATGTATCTTATCATGTCTGGATCCGCTGCATTAATGAATCGGCCAACGCGCGGGGAGAGGCGGTTTGCG
TATTGGGCGCTCTTCCGCTTCCTCGCTCACTGACTCGCTGCGCTCGGTCGTTCGGCTGCGGCGAGCGGTA
TCAGCTCACTCAAAGGCGGTAATACGGTTATCCACAGAATCAGGGGATAACGCAGGAAAGAACATGTGAG
CAAAAGGCCAGCAAAAGGCCAGGAACCGTAAAAAGGCCGCGTTGCTGGCGTTTTTCCATAGGCTCCGCCC
CCCTGACGAGCATCACAAAAATCGACGCTCAAGTCAGAGGTGGCGAAACCCGACAGGACTATAAAGATAC
CAGGCGTTTCCCCCTGGAAGCTCCCTCGTGCGCTCTCCTGTTCCGACCCTGCCGCTTACCGGATACCTGT
CCGCCTTTCTCCCTTCGGGAAGCGTGGCGCTTTCTCATAGCTCACGCTGTAGGTATCTCAGTTCGGTGTA
GGTCGTTCGCTCCAAGCTGGGCTGTGTGCACGAACCCCCCGTTCAGCCCGACCGCTGCGCCTTATCCGGT
AACTATCGTCTTGAGTCCAACCCGGTAAGACACGACTTATCGCCACTGGCAGCAGCCACTGGTAACAGGA
TTAGCAGAGCGAGGTATGTAGGCGGTGCTACAGAGTTCTTGAAGTGGTGGCCTAACTACGGCTACACTAG
AAGAACAGTATTTGGTATCTGCGCTCTGCTGAAGCCAGTTACCTTCGGAAAAAGAGTTGGTAGCTCTTGA
TCCGGCAAACAAACCACCGCTGGTAGCGGTGGTTTTTTTGTTTGCAAGCAGCAGATTACGCGCAGAAAAA
AAGGATCTCAAGAAGATCCTTTGATCTTTTCTACGGGGTCTGACGCTCAGTGGAACGAAAACTCACGTTA
AGGGATTTTGGTCATGAGATTATCAAAAAGGATCTTCACCTAGATCCTTTTAAATTAAAAATGAAGTTTT
AAATCAATCTAAAGTATATATGAGTAAACTTGGTCTGACAGTTACCAATGCTTAATCAGTGAGGCACCTA
TCTCAGCGATCTGTCTATTTCGTTCATCCATAGTTGCCTGACTCCCCGTCGTGTAGATAACTACGATACG
GGAGGGCTTACCATCTGGCCCCAGTGCTGCAATGATACCGCGAGACCCACGCTCACCGGCTCCAGATTTA
TCAGCAATAAACCAGCCAGCCGGAAGGGCCGAGCGCAGAAGTGGTCCTGCAACTTTATCCGCCTCCATCC
AGTCTATTAATTGTTGCCGGGAAGCTAGAGTAAGTAGTTCGCCAGTTAATAGTTTGCGCAACGTTGTTGC
CATTGCTACAGGCATCGTGGTGTCACGCTCGTCGTTTGGTATGGCTTCATTCAGCTCCGGTTCCCAACGA
TCAAGGCGAGTTACATGATCCCCCATGTTGTGCAAAAAAGCGGTTAGCTCCTTCGGTCCTCCGATCGTTG
TCAGAAGTAAGTTGGCCGCAGTGTTATCACTCATGGTTATGGCAGCACTGCATAATTCTCTTACTGTCAT
GCCATCCGTAAGATGCTTTTCTGTGACTGGTGAGTACTCAACCAAGTCATTCTGAGAATAGTGTATGCGG
CGACCGAGTTGCTCTTGCCCGGCGTCAATACGGGATAATACCGCGCCACATAGCAGAACTTTAAAAGTGC
TCATCATTGGAAAACGTTCTTCGGGGCGAAAACTCTCAAGGATCTTACCGCTGTTGAGATCCAGTTCGAT
GTAACCCACTCGTGCACCCAACTGATCTTCAGCATCTTTTACTTTCACCAGCGTTTCTGGGTGAGCAAAA
ACAGGAAGGCAAAATGCCGCAAAAAAGGGAATAAGGGCGACACGGAAATGTTGAATACTCATACTCTTCC
TTTTTCAATATTATTGAAGCATTTATCAGGGTTATTGTCTCATGAGCGGATACATATTTGAATGTATTTA
GAAAAATAAACAAATAGGGGTTCCGCGCACATTTCCCCGAAAAGTGCCACCTGGGTCGACATTGATTATT
G
